LOCUS       Exported 5340 bp ds-DNA circular SYN 12-MAY-2021
DEFINITION  synthetic circular DNA
ACCESSION   .
VERSION     .
KEYWORDS    pET Flag TEV LIC cloning vector (1L)
SOURCE      synthetic DNA construct
  ORGANISM  synthetic DNA construct
REFERENCE   1 (bases 1 to 5340)
  TITLE     LIC N-terminal fusion vectors for E. coli expression
REFERENCE   2 (bases 1 to 5340)
  AUTHORS   .
  TITLE     Direct Submission
  JOURNAL   Exported May 12, 2021 from SnapGene Server 1.1.58
            http://www.snapgene.com
FEATURES             Location/Qualifiers
     source          1..5340
                     /organism="synthetic DNA construct"
                     /mol_type="other DNA"
     rep_origin      12..467
                     /direction=RIGHT
                     /label=f1 ori
                     /note="f1 bacteriophage origin of replication; arrow
                     indicates direction of (+) strand synthesis"
     primer_bind     complement(99..118)
                     /label=F1ori-R
                     /note="F1 origin, reverse primer"
     primer_bind     309..330
                     /label=F1ori-F
                     /note="F1 origin, forward primer"
     CDS             complement(560..1375)
                     /codon_start=1
                     /gene="aph(3')-Ia"
                     /product="aminoglycoside phosphotransferase"
                     /label=KanR
                     /note="confers resistance to kanamycin in bacteria or G418
                     (Geneticin(R)) in eukaryotes"
                     /translation="MSHIQRETSCSRPRLNSNMDADLYGYKWARDNVGQSGATIYRLYG
                     KPDAPELFLKHGKGSVANDVTDEMVRLNWLTEFMPLPTIKHFIRTPDDAWLLTTAIPGK
                     TAFQVLEEYPDSGENIVDALAVFLRRLHSIPVCNCPFNSDRVFRLAQAQSRMNNGLVDA
                     SDFDDERNGWPVEQVWKEMHKLLPFSPDSVVTHGDFSLDNLIFDEGKLIGCIDVGRVGI
                     ADRYQDLAILWNCLGEFSPSLQKRLFQKYGIDNPDMNKLQFHLMLDEFF"
     primer_bind     1283..1302
                     /label=Kan-R
                     /note="Kanamycin resistance gene, reverse primer"
     primer_bind     1367..1386
                     /label=pENTR-R
                     /note="pENTR vectors, reverse primer"
     rep_origin      1497..2085
                     /direction=RIGHT
                     /label=ori
                     /note="high-copy-number ColE1/pMB1/pBR322/pUC origin of
                     replication"
     primer_bind     1986..2005
                     /label=pBR322ori-F
                     /note="pBR322 origin, forward primer"
     primer_bind     2239..2256
                     /label=L4440
                     /note="L4440 vector, forward primer"
     misc_feature    2271..2413
                     /label=bom
                     /note="basis of mobility region from pBR322"
     primer_bind     complement(2339..2358)
                     /label=pRS-marker
                     /note="pRS vectors, use to sequence yeast selectable
                     marker"
     primer_bind     2499..2521
                     /label=pGEX 3'
                     /note="pGEX vectors, reverse primer"
     CDS             complement(2515..2706)
                     /codon_start=1
                     /gene="rop"
                     /product="Rop protein, which maintains plasmids at low copy
                     number"
                     /label=rop
                     /translation="MTKQEKTALNMARFIRSQTLTLLEKLNELDADEQADICESLHDHA
                     DELYRSCLARFGDDGENL"
     CDS             complement(3515..4597)
                     /codon_start=1
                     /gene="lacI"
                     /product="lac repressor"
                     /label=lacI
                     /note="The lac repressor binds to the lac operator to
                     inhibit transcription in E. coli. This inhibition can be
                     relieved by adding lactose or
                     isopropyl-beta-D-thiogalactopyranoside (IPTG)."
                     /translation="MKPVTLYDVAEYAGVSYQTVSRVVNQASHVSAKTREKVEAAMAEL
                     NYIPNRVAQQLAGKQSLLIGVATSSLALHAPSQIVAAIKSRADQLGASVVVSMVERSGV
                     EACKAAVHNLLAQRVSGLIINYPLDDQDAIAVEAACTNVPALFLDVSDQTPINSIIFSH
                     EDGTRLGVEHLVALGHQQIALLAGPLSSVSARLRLAGWHKYLTRNQIQPIAEREGDWSA
                     MSGFQQTMQMLNEGIVPTAMLVANDQMALGAMRAITESGLRVGADISVVGYDDTEDSSC
                     YIPPLTTIKQDFRLLGQTSVDRLLQLSQGQAVKGNQLLPVSLVKRKTTLAPNTQTASPR
                     ALADSLMQLARQVSRLESGQ"
     primer_bind     4559..4578
                     /label=LacI-R
                     /note="LacI, reverse primer"
     promoter        complement(4598..4675)
                     /gene="lacI"
                     /label=lacI promoter
     primer_bind     4881..4900
                     /label=pBRrevBam
                     /note="pBR322 vectors, tet region, downstream of BamHI,
                     reverse primer"
     primer_bind     4984..5003
                     /label=T7
                     /note="T7 promoter, forward primer"
     promoter        4984..5002
                     /label=T7 promoter
                     /note="promoter for bacteriophage T7 RNA polymerase"
     protein_bind    5003..5027
                     /label=lac operator
                     /bound_moiety="lac repressor encoded by lacI"
                     /note="The lac repressor binds to the lac operator to
                     inhibit transcription in E. coli. This inhibition can be
                     relieved by adding lactose or
                     isopropyl-beta-D-thiogalactopyranoside (IPTG)."
     RBS             5042..5064
                     /note="efficient ribosome binding site from bacteriophage
                     T7 gene 10 (Olins and Rangwala, 1989)"
     CDS             5074..5097
                     /codon_start=1
                     /product="FLAG(R) epitope tag, followed by an enterokinase
                     cleavage site"
                     /label=FLAG
                     /translation="DYKDDDDK"
     CDS             5098..5118
                     /codon_start=1
                     /product="tobacco etch virus (TEV) protease recognition and
                     cleavage site"
                     /label=TEV site
                     /translation="ENLYFQS"
     CDS             5184..5201
                     /codon_start=1
                     /product="6xHis affinity tag"
                     /label=6xHis
                     /translation="HHHHHH"
     primer_bind     complement(5254..5272)
                     /label=T7 Term
                     /note="T7 terminator, reverse primer"
     terminator      5268..5315
                     /label=T7 terminator
                     /note="transcription terminator for bacteriophage T7 RNA
                     polymerase"
ORIGIN
        1 tggcgaatgg gnnnnnnnnn nnnnnnnnnn nnnnnnnnnn nnnnnnnnnn nnnnnnnnnn
       61 nnnnnnnnnn nnnnnnnnnn nnnnnnnnnn nnnnnnnnnn nnnnnnnnnn nnnnnnnnnn
      121 nnnnnnnnnn nnnnncnnnn nnnnnnnnnn nnnnnnnnnn nnnnnnnnnn nnnnnnnnnn
      181 nnnnnnnnnn nnnnnnnnnn nnnnnnnnnn nnnnnnnnnn nnnnnnnann nnnnnnnnnn
      241 nnnnnnnnnn nnnnnnnnnn nnnnnnnnnn nnnnnnncct ttgacgttgg agtccacgtt
      301 ctttnnnnnn nnnnnnnnnn nnnnnnnnnn nnnnnnnnnn naccctatct cggtctattc
      361 ttttgattta taagggattt tgccgatttc ggcctattgg ttaaaaaatg agctgattta
      421 acaaaaattt aacgcgaatt ttaacaaact agtaacgttt acaatttcag gtggcacttt
      481 tcggggaaat gtgcgcggaa cccctatttg tttatttttc taaatacatt caaatatgta
      541 tccgctcatg aattaattct tagaaaaact catcgagcat caaatgaaac tgcaatttat
      601 tcatatcagg attatcaata ccatattttt gaaaaagccg tttctgtaat gaaggagaaa
      661 actcaccgag gcagttccat aggatggcaa gatcctggta tcggtctgcg attccgactc
      721 gtccaacatc aatacaacct attaatttcc cctcgtcaaa aataaggtta tcaagtgaga
      781 aatcaccatg agtgacgact gaatccggtg agaatggcaa aagtttatgc atttctttcc
      841 agacttgttc aacaggccag ccattacgct cgtcatcaaa atcactcgca tcaaccaaac
      901 cgttattcat tcgtgattgc gcctgagcga gacgaaatac gcgatcgctg ttaaaaggac
      961 aattacaaac aggaatcgaa tgcaaccggc gcaggaacac tgccagcgca tcaacaatgt
     1021 tttcacctga atcaggatat tcttctaata cctggaatgc tgttttcccg gggatcgcag
     1081 tggtgagtaa ccatgcatca tcaggagtac ggataaaatg cttgatggtc ggaagaggca
     1141 taaattccgt cagccagttt agtctgacca tctcatctgt aacatcattg gcaacgctac
     1201 ctttgccatg tttcagaaac aactctggcg catcgggctt cccatacaat cgatagattg
     1261 tcgcacctga ttgcccgaca ttatcgcgag cccatttata cccatataaa tcagcatcca
     1321 tgttggaatt taatcgcggc ctagagcaag acgtttcccg ttgaatatgg ctcataacac
     1381 cccttgtatt actgtttatg taagcagaca gttttattgt tcatgaccaa aatcccttaa
     1441 cgtgagtttt cgttccactg agcgtcagac cccgtagaaa agatcaaagg atcttcttga
     1501 gatccttttt ttctgcgcgt aatctgctgc ttgcaaacaa aaaaaccacc gctaccagcg
     1561 gtggtttgtt tgccggatca agagctacca actctttttc cgaaggtaac tggcttcagc
     1621 agagcgcaga taccaaatac tgtccttcta gtgtagccgt agttaggcca ccacttcaag
     1681 aactctgtag caccgcctac atacctcgct ctgctaatcc tgttaccagt ggctgctgcc
     1741 agtggcgata agtcgtgtct taccgggttg gactcaagac gatagttacc ggataaggcg
     1801 cagcggtcgg gctgaacggg gggttcgtgc acacagccca gcttggagcg aacgacctac
     1861 accgaactga gatacctaca gcgtgagcta tgagaaagcg ccacgcttcc cgaagggaga
     1921 aaggcggaca ggtatccggt aagcggcagg gtcggaacag gagagcgcac gagggagctt
     1981 ccagggggaa acgcctggta tctttatagt cctgtcgggt ttcgccacct ctgacttgag
     2041 cgtcgatttt tgtgatgctc gtcagggggg cggagcctat ggaaaaacgc cagcaacgcg
     2101 gcctttttac ggttcctggc cttttgctgg ccttttgctc acatgttctt tcctgcgtta
     2161 tcccctgatt ctgtggataa ccgtattacc gcctttgagt gagctgatac cgctcgccgc
     2221 agccgaacga ccgagcgcag cgagtcagtg agcgaggaag cggaagagcg cctgatgcgg
     2281 tattttctcc ttacgcatct gtgcggtatt tcacaccgca tatatggtgc actctcagta
     2341 caatctgctc tgatgccgca tagttaagcc agtatacact ccgctatcgc tacgtgactg
     2401 ggtcatggct gcgccccgac acccgccaac acccgctgac gcgccctgac gggcttgtct
     2461 gctcccggca tccgcttaca gacaagctgt gaccgtctcc gggagctgca tgtgtcagag
     2521 gttttcaccg tcatcaccga aacgcgcgag gcagctgcgg taaagctcat cagcgtggtc
     2581 gtgaagcgat tcacagatgt ctgcctgttc atccgcgtcc agctcgttga gtttctccag
     2641 aagcgttaat gtctggcttc tgataaagcg ggccatgtta agggcggttt tttcctgttt
     2701 ggtcactgat gcctccgtgt aagggggatt tctgttcatg ggggtaatga taccgatgaa
     2761 acgagagagg atgctcacga tacgggttac tgatgatgaa catgcccggt tactggaacg
     2821 ttgtgagggt aaacaactgg cggtatggat gcggcgggac cagagaaaaa tcactcaggg
     2881 tcaatgccag cgcttcgtta atacagatgt aggtgttcca cagggtagcc agcagcatcc
     2941 tgcgatgcag atccggaaca taatggtgca gggcgctgac ttccgcgttt ccagacttta
     3001 cgaaacacgg aaaccgaaga ccattcatgt tgttgctcag gtcgcagacg ttttgcagca
     3061 gcagtcgctt cacgttcgct cgcgtatcgg tgattcattc tgctaaccag taaggcaacc
     3121 ccgccagcct agccgggtcc tcaacgacag gagcacgatc atgcgcaccc gtggggccgc
     3181 catgccggcg ataatggcct gcttctcgcc gaaacgtttg gtggcgggac cagtgacgaa
     3241 ggcttgagcg agggcgtgca agattccgaa taccgcaagc gacaggccga tcatcgtcgc
     3301 gctccagcga aagcggtcct cgccgaaaat gacccagagc gctgccggca cctgtcctac
     3361 gagttgcatg ataaagaaga cagtcataag tgcggcgacg atagtcatgc cccgcgccca
     3421 ccggaaggag ctgactgggt tgaaggctct caagggcatc ggtcgagatc ccggtgccta
     3481 atgagtgagc taacttacat taattgcgtt gcgctcactg cccgctttcc agtcgggaaa
     3541 cctgtcgtgc cagctgcatt aatgaatcgg ccaacgcgcg gggagaggcg gtttgcgtat
     3601 tgggcgccag ggtggttttt cttttcacca gtgagacggg caacagctga ttgcccttca
     3661 ccgcctggcc ctgagagagt tgcagcaagc ggtccacgct ggtttgcccc agcaggcgaa
     3721 aatcctgttt gatggtggtt aacggcggga tataacatga gctgtcttcg gtatcgtcgt
     3781 atcccactac cgagatatcc gcaccaacgc gcagcccgga ctcggtaatg gcgcgcattg
     3841 cgcccagcgc catctgatcg ttggcaacca gcatcgcagt gggaacgatg ccctcattca
     3901 gcatttgcat ggtttgttga aaaccggaca tggcactcca gtcgccttcc cgttccgcta
     3961 tcggctgaat ttgattgcga gtgagatatt tatgccagcc agccagacgc agacgcgccg
     4021 agacagaact taatgggccc gctaacagcg cgatttgctg gtgacccaat gcgaccagat
     4081 gctccacgcc cagtcgcgta ccgtcttcat gggagaaaat aatactgttg atgggtgtct
     4141 ggtcagagac atcaagaaat aacgccggaa cattagtgca ggcagcttcc acagcaatgg
     4201 catcctggtc atccagcgga tagttaatga tcagcccact gacgcgttgc gcgagaagat
     4261 tgtgcaccgc cgctttacag gcttcgacgc cgcttcgttc taccatcgac accaccacgc
     4321 tggcacccag ttgatcggcg cgagatttaa tcgccgcgac aatttgcgac ggcgcgtgca
     4381 gggccagact ggaggtggca acgccaatca gcaacgactg tttgcccgcc agttgttgtg
     4441 ccacgcggtt gggaatgtaa ttcagctccg ccatcgccgc ttccactttt tcccgcgttt
     4501 tcgcagaaac gtggctggcc tggttcacca cgcgggaaac ggtctgataa gagacaccgg
     4561 catactctgc gacatcgtat aacgttactg gtttcacatt caccaccctg aattgactct
     4621 cttccgggcg ctatcatgcc ataccgcgaa aggttttgcg ccattcgatg gtgtccggga
     4681 tctcgacgct ctcccttatg cgactcctgc attaggaagc agcccagtag taggttgagg
     4741 ccgttgagca ccgccgccgc aaggaatggt gcatgcaagg agatggcgcc caacagtccc
     4801 ccggccacgg ggcctgccac catacccacg ccgaaacaag cgctcatgag cccgaagtgg
     4861 cgagcccgat cttccccatc ggtgatgtcg gcgatatagg cgccagcaac cgcacctgtg
     4921 gcgccggtga tgccggccac gatgcgtccg gcgtagagga tcgagatctc gatcccgcga
     4981 aattaatacg actcactata ggggaattgt gagcggataa caattcccct ctagaaataa
     5041 ttttgtttaa ctttaagaag gagatatacc atggactaca aagacgatga cgacaaggaa
     5101 aacctgtact tccaatccaa tattggaagt ggataacgga tccgaattcg agcgccgtcg
     5161 acaagcttgc ggccgcactc gagcaccacc accaccacca ctgagatccg gctgctaaca
     5221 aagcccgaaa ggaagctgag ttggctgctg ccaccgctga gcaataacta gcataacccc
     5281 ttggggcctc taaacgggtc ttgaggggtt ttttgctgaa aggaggaact atatccggat
//
