[The description below was written by a language model from this plasmid's Addgene catalogue record and the feature table of its GenBank file.]
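Description:
pET Flag TEV LIC cloning vector (1L) is an empty 5,340 bp pET-family bacterial expression backbone designed to accept open reading frames by ligation-independent cloning (LIC) and express them in E. coli with a removable N-terminal FLAG tag. It is selected with kanamycin through the aph(3')-Ia aminoglycoside phosphotransferase gene. It replicates from a ColE1/pBR322-type origin accompanied by the bom mobility region and the rop gene, which holds the plasmid at the low copy number listed in the catalogue entry. An f1 phage origin is also present, which in principle allows single-stranded DNA production.

The expression cassette consists of a T7 promoter immediately followed by a lac operator, the strong T7 gene 10 ribosome binding site, a FLAG epitope coding sequence, a TEV protease recognition site, the LIC insertion region, and a T7 terminator. A plasmid-borne lacI gene under its own promoter supplies lac repressor, so transcription stays repressed until induction with IPTG or lactose in a host that provides T7 RNA polymerase. The vector is linearised at the LIC site and treated with T4 polymerase to expose single-stranded overhangs. These anneal to complementary tails added to the PCR-amplified insert, and the LIC sequences are consumed in the process. The resulting fusion can be detected or purified through FLAG, and TEV cleavage then removes the tag. The feature table also annotates a 6xHis coding segment downstream of the cloning region, before the terminator. The catalogue entry does not list this as a functional tag, and the record does not indicate whether it would be in frame with an insert. Standard T7 forward and reverse primers flank the cassette for sequence verification.
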