Addgene plasmid #29662: pET Flag TEV LIC cloning vector (1L)
Purpose: (Empty Backbone)
Depositing lab: Scott Gradia. Depositing organization: University of California, Berkeley.
Backbone
  Vector backbone: pET
  Backbone size (bp): 5340
  Vector type: Bacterial Expression
  Tag / fusion protein: Flag (N terminal on backbone); TEV cleavage site (N terminal on backbone)
Growth in bacteria
  Bacterial resistance: Kanamycin, 50 μg/mL
  Growth temperature: 37°C
  Growth strain: DH5alpha
  Copy number: Low Copy
Gene/Insert
  Gene/Insert name: None
  Tag / fusion protein: FLAG-TEV (N terminal on backbone)
  Cloning method: Restriction Enzyme; 5′ cloning site LIC tag (destroyed during cloning); 3′ cloning site LIC tag (destroyed during cloning)
  Sequencing primers: 5′ T7 forward; 3′ T7 reverse
Terms and licenses: Academic/Nonprofit Terms; Industry Terms: Not Available to Industry
Depositor comments: This plasmid is an empty vector to be used with a LIC cloning protocol. It has a TEV-cleavable FLAG fusion tag on its N-terminus. To clone into this vector, add LIC fusion tags to the 5' end of your PCR primers. Forward - 5'TACTTCCAATCCAATGCA3' Reverse - 5'TTATCCACTTCCAATGTTATTA3' Linearize the plasmid with SspI and gel purify. When digesting the DNA with T4 polymerase, use dCTP for insert and dGTP for vector. More information on this vector can be found through http://qb3.berkeley.edu/qb3/macrolab/
How to cite: pET Flag TEV LIC cloning vector (1L) was a gift from Scott Gradia (Addgene plasmid # 29662 ; http://n2t.net/addgene:29662 ; RRID:Addgene_29662)
