>Addgene plasmid #29662 | pET Flag TEV LIC cloning vector (1L) | addgene partial sequence | sequence record 35221 | 29662 with T7-term
GGCTTTGTTAGCAGCCGGATCTCAGTGGTGGTGGTGGTGGTGCTCGAGTGCGGCCGCAAGCTTGTCGACG
GCGCTCGAATTCGGATCCGTTATCCACTTCCAATATTGGATTGGAAGTACAGGTTTTCCTTGTCGTCATC
GTCTTTGTAGTCCATGGTATATCTCCTTCTTAAAGTTAAACAAAATTATTTCTAGAGGGGAATTGTTATC
CGCTCACAATTCCCCTATAGTGAGTCGTATTAATTTCGCGGGATCGAGATCTCGATCCTCTACGCCGGAC
GCATCGTGGCCGGCATCACCGGCGCCACAGGTGCGGTTGCTGGCGCCTATATCGCCGACATCACCGATGG
GGAAGATCGGGCTCGCCACTTCGGGCTCATGAGCGCTTGTTTCGGCGTGGGTATGGTGGCAGGCCCCGTG
GCCGGGGGACTGTTGGGCGCCATCTCCTTGCATGCACCATTCCTTGCGGCGGCGGTGCTCAACGGCCTCA
ACCTACTACTGGGCTGCTTCCTAATGCAGGAGTCGCATAAGGGAGAGCGTCGAGATCCCGGACACCATCG
AATGGCGCAAAACCTTTCGCGGTATGGCATGATAGCGCCCGGAAGAGAGTCAATTCAGGGTGGTGAATGT
GAAACCAGTAACGTTATACGATGTCGCAGAGTATGCCGGTGTCTCTTATCAGACCGTTTCCCGCGTGGTG
AACCAGGCCAGCCACGTTTCTGCGAAAACGCGGGAAAAAGTGGAAGCGGCGATGGCGGAGCTGAATTACA
TTCCCAACCGCGTGGCACAACAACTGGCGGGCAAACAGTCGTTGCTGATTGGCGTTGCCACCTCCAGTCT
GGCCCTGCACGCGCCGTCGCAAATTGTCGCGGCGATTAAATCTCGCGCC
